Addgene plasmid #154829: pJ204-loxP-100RPU.2-coEPO-BGHpA-cHS4-100RPU.2-coEPO-lox2272
Purpose: Donor plasmid for Cre/lox-based recombinase-mediated cassette exchange (RMCE), expressing two copies of erythropoietin
Depositing lab: Lise Marie Grav. Depositing organization: Danmarks Tekniske Universitet. Publication: Multi-copy targeted integration for accelerated development of high-producing CHO cells. Sergeeva D, Lee GM, Nielsen LK, Grav LM. ACS Synth Biol. 2020 Aug 24. doi: 10.1021/acssynbio.0c00322. PubMed 32835482.
Backbone
  Vector backbone: pJ204
  Backbone manufacturer: DNA2.0
  Backbone size w/o insert (bp): 2703
  Modifications to backbone: Amplified for USER cloning
  Vector type: Mammalian Expression, Cre/Lox
Growth in bacteria
  Bacterial resistance: Ampicillin, 100 μg/mL
  Growth temperature: 30°C
  Growth strain: NEB Stable
  Copy number: Unknown
Gene/Insert 1
  Gene/Insert name: coEPO (alt name: Erythropoietin)
  Species: H. sapiens (human)
  Insert size (bp): 582
  Mutation: Codon-optimized (Cricetulus griseus)
  Promoter: 100RPU.2
  Cloning method: Unknown
  Sequencing primers: 5′ unknown
Gene/Insert 2
  Gene/Insert name: coEPO (alt name: Erythropoietin)
  Species: H. sapiens (human)
  Insert size (bp): 582
  Mutation: Codon-optimized (Cricetulus griseus)
  Promoter: 100RPU.2
  Cloning method: Unknown
  Sequencing primers: 5′ unknown
Terms and licenses: Academic/Nonprofit Terms; Industry Terms: Not Available to Industry
Depositor comments: This is a donor plasmid for Cre/lox-based recombinase-mediated cassette exchange (RMCE) using poly(A)-trap. Promoter 100RPU.2 was initially described in: Brown et al. 2017 "In silico design of context-responsive mammalian promoters with user-defined functionality." DOI: 10.1093/nar/gkx768 A patent application has been filed by third parties on the promoter 100RPU.2 used in this plasmid, permission for deposition of plasmids containing the promoter sequence has been provided by AstraZeneca and The University of Sheffield. The plasmid was assembled by USER cloning.
How to cite: pJ204-loxP-100RPU.2-coEPO-BGHpA-cHS4-100RPU.2-coEPO-lox2272 was a gift from Lise Marie Grav (Addgene plasmid # 154829 ; http://n2t.net/addgene:154829 ; RRID:Addgene_154829)
