[The description below was written by a language model from this plasmid's Addgene catalogue record and pLannotate feature annotations shown in this document.]
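Description:
pJ204-loxP-100RPU.2-coEPO-BGHpA-cHS4-100RPU.2-coEPO-lox2272 is a mammalian expression donor plasmid of about 5.5 kb, built by USER cloning into the DNA2.0 pJ204 cloning backbone. It is designed for Cre/lox recombinase-mediated cassette exchange (RMCE). In bacteria it replicates from a high-copy ColE1/pUC-type origin and is selected through the β-lactamase (AmpR) gene. The backbone also carries rrnB terminator fragments flanking the cloning region. No mammalian selection marker is annotated.

The exchangeable payload lies between a loxP site and a heterospecific lox2272 site. These two sites do not recombine with each other, so Cre swaps the intervening segment in a defined orientation into a genomic landing pad carrying the matching pair. Inside are two tandem, same-orientation expression units, each pairing the synthetic 100RPU.2 promoter with human erythropoietin codon-optimized for Chinese hamster (Cricetulus griseus). The feature tables detect the promoter only as a short minimal CMV core fragment. The first unit ends in a bovine growth hormone polyadenylation signal. According to the plasmid name, a cHS4 insulator follows, corresponding to the unannotated gap between the two units.

The second EPO copy runs directly into lox2272 with no poly(A) signal of its own. This fits the depositor's poly(A)-trap design, in which that transcript would presumably be properly polyadenylated only after correct integration upstream of a poly(A) signal at the target locus. The associated work concerns multi-copy targeted integration to speed development of high-producing CHO cell lines. The depositor and sequencing-derived records differ by only two nucleotides and give the same annotations.
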