Features (pLannotate 1.2.2; 15 found; start..end, strand, type, name):
      3..99      -  promoter       AmpR promoter (fragment): bla
    129..153     -  CDS            KanR (fragment): aminoglycoside phosphotransferase; aph(3')-Ia; confers resistance to kanamycin
    182..297     +  ncRNA          5S rRNA: Accession: RF00001 - 5S ribosomal RNA
    301..341     +  terminator     rrnB T1 terminator (fragment): transcription terminator T1 from the E. coli rrnB gene
    388..421     +  protein_bind   loxP: Cre-mediated recombination occurs in the 8-bp core sequence (GCATACAT). Cre recombinase
    702..721     +  promoter       minimal CMV promoter (fragment): human cytomegalovirus (CMV) immediate early promoter
    802..1380    +  CDS            EPO: EPO_HUMAN - Experimental evidence at protein level: Swiss-Prot protein existence level 1. Hormone involved in the regulation of erythrocyte proliferation and differentiation and the maintenance of a physiological level of circulating erythrocyte mass. Binds to EPOR leading to EPOR dimerization and JAK2 activation thereby activating specific downstream effectors, including STAT1 and STAT3. From Homo sapiens (Human).
   1394..1618    +  polyA_signal   bGH poly(A) signal: bovine growth hormone polyadenylation signal
   2446..2465    +  promoter       minimal CMV promoter (fragment): human cytomegalovirus (CMV) immediate early promoter
   2546..3124    +  CDS            EPO: EPO_HUMAN - Experimental evidence at protein level: Swiss-Prot protein existence level 1. Hormone involved in the regulation of erythrocyte proliferation and differentiation and the maintenance of a physiological level of circulating erythrocyte mass. Binds to EPOR leading to EPOR dimerization and JAK2 activation thereby activating specific downstream effectors, including STAT1 and STAT3. From Homo sapiens (Human).
   3137..3170    +  protein_bind   lox2272: Cre-mediated recombination occurs in the 8-bp core sequence (GGATACTT). lox2272 sites are compatible with each other, but incompatible with loxP or loxN sites (Lee and Saito, 1988). Cre recombinase
   3645..3664    +  CDS            lacZα (fragment): LacZα fragment of β-galactosidase; lacZ fragment
   3689..3706    -  terminator     rrnB T2 terminator (fragment): transcription terminator T2 from the E. coli rrnB gene
   3931..4519    -  rep_origin     ori: high-copy-number ColE1/pMB1/pBR322/pUC origin of replication
   4643..5503    -  CDS            AmpR: β-lactamase; bla; confers resistance to ampicillin, carbenicillin, and related antibiotics
>Addgene plasmid #154829 | pJ204-loxP-100RPU.2-coEPO-BGHpA-cHS4-100RPU.2-coEPO-lox2272 | depositor full sequence | sequence record 299742 | pJ204-loxP-100RPU.2-coEPO-BGHpA-cHS4-100RPU.2-coEPO-lox2272 sequence 5503 bps
ATTCTTCCTTTTTCAATATTATTGAAGCATTTATCAGGGTTATTGTCTCATGAGCGGATACATATTTGAA
TGTATTTAGAAAAATAAACAAATAGGGGTCAGTGTTACAACCAATTAACCAATTCTGAACATTATCGCGA
GCCCATTTATACCTGAATATGGCTCATAACACCCCTTGTTTGCCTGGCGGCAGTAGCGCGGTGGTCCCAC
CTGACCCCATGCCGAACTCAGAAGTGAAACGCCGTAGCGCCGATGGTAGTGTGGGGACTCCCCATGCGAG
AGTAGGGAACTGCCAGGCATCAAATAAAACGAAAGGCTCAGTCGAAAGACTGGGCCTTTCGCCCGGGCTA
ATTATGGGGTGTCGCCCTTATTCGACTCAGTCGGTGTATAACTTCGTATAGCATACATTATACGAAGTTA
TAGTCGGTGTTGGGACTTTCCACCTTAGATGACACAGCAATCAGATTTGCTTGCGTGAGAAGATATAGGA
TGACACAGCAATCTAGACTGGGACTTTCCACTGATATTTTGCGCAATTGACCTAATGACACAGCAATAGT
ATGTGGGGCGGGGATCTAACTGGGACTTTCCAAAGGTCTTACCGGAAGTTGTTAGAATGACACAGCAATG
GATTCATATCCTGGGACTTTCCAGTATACTGCTTGCGTGAGAAGATGATCATGGGACTTTCCATGTACAA
AAGGTCTATATAAGCAGAGCTCGTTTAGTGAACCGTCAGATCGCCTAGATACGCCATCCACGCTGTTTTG
ACCTCCATAGAAGACAGACGTCATCGCCACCATGGGAGTGCACGAGTGTCCTGCTTGGCTGTGGCTGCTG
CTGTCCCTGCTGTCTCTGCCTCTGGGACTGCCTGTGCTGGGCGCTCCTCCTAGACTGATCTGCGACTCCC
GGGTGCTGGAAAGATACCTGCTGGAAGCCAAAGAGGCCGAGAACATCACCACCGGCTGCGCCGAGCACTG
CTCCCTGAACGAGAATATCACCGTGCCCGACACCAAAGTGAACTTCTACGCCTGGAAGCGGATGGAAGTG
GGCCAGCAGGCTGTGGAAGTGTGGCAGGGACTGGCTCTGCTGAGCGAGGCTGTGCTGAGAGGACAGGCCC
TGCTCGTGAACTCCTCCCAGCCTTGGGAACCCCTGCAGCTGCACGTGGACAAGGCTGTGTCCGGCCTGAG
ATCCCTGACCACCCTGCTGAGAGCACTGGGAGCCCAGAAAGAGGCCATCTCTCCACCTGACGCCGCCTCT
GCTGCTCCTCTGAGAACCATCACCGCCGACACCTTCAGAAAGCTGTTCCGGGTGTACTCCAACTTCCTGC
GGGGCAAGCTGAAGCTGTACACCGGCGAGGCTTGCCGGACCGGCGATAGATGAAGGTCTGAGTCTGTGCC
TTCTAGTTGCCAGCCATCTGTTGTTTGCCCCTCCCCCGTGCCTTCCTTGACCCTGGAAGGTGCCACTCCC
ACTGTCCTTTCCTAATAAAATGAGGAAATTGCATCGCATTGTCTGAGTAGGTGTCATTCTATTCTGGGGG
GTGGGGTGGGGCAGGACAGCAAGGGGGAGGATTGGGAAGACAATAGCAGGCATGCTGGGGATGCGGTGGG
CTCTATGGATAGGCTTTATTTAAATGGGGACAGCCCCCCCCCAAAGCCCCCAGGGATGTAATTACGTCCC
TCCCCCGCTAGGGGGCAGCAGCGAGCCGCCCGGGGCTCCGCTCCGGTCCGGCGCTCCCCCCGCATCCCCG
AGCCGGCAGCGTGCGGGGACAGCCCGGGCACGGGGAAGGTGGCACGGGATCGCTTTCCTCTGAACGCTTC
TCGCTGCTCTTTGAGCCTGCAGACACCTGGGGGGATACGGGGAAAAAGCTTTAGGCTGAGTGCACGATCG
ATACGTCGCTGATATCATTTAAATGGGGACAGCCCCCCCCCAAAGCCCCCAGGGATGTAATTACGTCCCT
CCCCCGCTAGGGGGCAGCAGCGAGCCGCCCGGGGCTCCGCTCCGGTCCGGCGCTCCCCCCGCATCCCCGA
GCCGGCAGCGTGCGGGGACAGCCCGGGCACGGGGAAGGTGGCACGGGATCGCTTTCCTCTGAACGCTTCT
CGCTGCTCTTTGAGCCTGCAGACACCTGGGGGGATACGGGGAAAAAGCTTTAGGCTGAGTGCACGAACGT
GGATTGGGACTTTCCACCTTAGATGACACAGCAATCAGATTTGCTTGCGTGAGAAGATATAGGATGACAC
AGCAATCTAGACTGGGACTTTCCACTGATATTTTGCGCAATTGACCTAATGACACAGCAATAGTATGTGG
GGCGGGGATCTAACTGGGACTTTCCAAAGGTCTTACCGGAAGTTGTTAGAATGACACAGCAATGGATTCA
TATCCTGGGACTTTCCAGTATACTGCTTGCGTGAGAAGATGATCATGGGACTTTCCATGTACAAAAGGTC
TATATAAGCAGAGCTCGTTTAGTGAACCGTCAGATCGCCTAGATACGCCATCCACGCTGTTTTGACCTCC
ATAGAAGACAGACGTCATCGCCACCATGGGAGTGCACGAGTGTCCTGCTTGGCTGTGGCTGCTGCTGTCC
CTGCTGTCTCTGCCTCTGGGACTGCCTGTGCTGGGCGCTCCTCCTAGACTGATCTGCGACTCCCGGGTGC
TGGAAAGATACCTGCTGGAAGCCAAAGAGGCCGAGAACATCACCACCGGCTGCGCCGAGCACTGCTCCCT
GAACGAGAATATCACCGTGCCCGACACCAAAGTGAACTTCTACGCCTGGAAGCGGATGGAAGTGGGCCAG
CAGGCTGTGGAAGTGTGGCAGGGACTGGCTCTGCTGAGCGAGGCTGTGCTGAGAGGACAGGCCCTGCTCG
TGAACTCCTCCCAGCCTTGGGAACCCCTGCAGCTGCACGTGGACAAGGCTGTGTCCGGCCTGAGATCCCT
GACCACCCTGCTGAGAGCACTGGGAGCCCAGAAAGAGGCCATCTCTCCACCTGACGCCGCCTCTGCTGCT
CCTCTGAGAACCATCACCGCCGACACCTTCAGAAAGCTGTTCCGGGTGTACTCCAACTTCCTGCGGGGCA
AGCTGAAGCTGTACACCGGCGAGGCTTGCCGGACCGGCGATAGATGAAAGCAGCGTATAACTTCGTATAG
GATACTTTATACGAAGTTATACTTGCGTAGTGAGTCGAATAAGGGCGACACAAAATTTATTCTAAATGCA
TAATAAATACTGATAACATCTTATAGTTTGTATTATATTTTGTATTATCGTTGACATGTATAATTTTGAT
ATCAAAAACTGATTTTCCCTTTATTATTTTCGAGATTTATTTTCTTAATTCTCTTTAACAAACTAGAAAT
ATTGTATATACAAAAAATCATAAATAATAGATGAATAGTTTAATTATAGGTGTTCATCAATCGAAAAAGC
AACGTATCTTATTTAAAGTGCGTTGCTTTTTTCTCATTTATAAGGTTAAATAATTCTCATATATCAAGCA
AAGTGACAGGCGCCCTTAAATATTCTGACAAATGCTCTTTCCCTAAACTCCCCCCATAAAAAAACCCGCC
GAAGCGGGTTTTTACGTTATTTGCGGATTAACGATTACTCGTTATCAGAACCGCCCAGGGGGCCCGAGCT
TAAGACTGGCCGTCGTTTTACAACACAGAAAGAGTTTGTAGAAACGCAAAAAGGCCATCCGTCAGGGGCC
TTCTGCTTAGTTTGATGCCTGGCAGTTCCCTACTCTCGCCTTCCGCTTCCTCGCTCACTGACTCGCTGCG
CTCGGTCGTTCGGCTGCGGCGAGCGGTATCAGCTCACTCAAAGGCGGTAATACGGTTATCCACAGAATCA
GGGGATAACGCAGGAAAGAACATGTGAGCAAAAGGCCAGCAAAAGGCCAGGAACCGTAAAAAGGCCGCGT
TGCTGGCGTTTTTCCATAGGCTCCGCCCCCCTGACGAGCATCACAAAAATCGACGCTCAAGTCAGAGGTG
GCGAAACCCGACAGGACTATAAAGATACCAGGCGTTTCCCCCTGGAAGCTCCCTCGTGCGCTCTCCTGTT
CCGACCCTGCCGCTTACCGGATACCTGTCCGCCTTTCTCCCTTCGGGAAGCGTGGCGCTTTCTCATAGCT
CACGCTGTAGGTATCTCAGTTCGGTGTAGGTCGTTCGCTCCAAGCTGGGCTGTGTGCACGAACCCCCCGT
TCAGCCCGACCGCTGCGCCTTATCCGGTAACTATCGTCTTGAGTCCAACCCGGTAAGACACGACTTATCG
CCACTGGCAGCAGCCACTGGTAACAGGATTAGCAGAGCGAGGTATGTAGGCGGTGCTACAGAGTTCTTGA
AGTGGTGGGCTAACTACGGCTACACTAGAAGAACAGTATTTGGTATCTGCGCTCTGCTGAAGCCAGTTAC
CTTCGGAAAAAGAGTTGGTAGCTCTTGATCCGGCAAACAAACCACCGCTGGTAGCGGTGGTTTTTTTGTT
TGCAAGCAGCAGATTACGCGCAGAAAAAAAGGATCTCAAGAAGATCCTTTGATCTTTTCTACGGGGTCTG
ACGCTCAGTGGAACGACGCGCGCGTAACTCACGTTAAGGGATTTTGGTCATGAGCTTGCGCCGTCCCGTC
AAGTCAGCGTAATGCTCTGCTTTTACCAATGCTTAATCAGTGAGGCACCTATCTCAGCGATCTGTCTATT
TCGTTCATCCATAGTTGCCTGACTCCCCGTCGTGTAGATAACTACGATACGGGAGGGCTTACCATCTGGC
CCCAGCGCTGCGATGATACCGCGAGAACCACGCTCACCGGCTCCGGATTTATCAGCAATAAACCAGCCAG
CCGGAAGGGCCGAGCGCAGAAGTGGTCCTGCAACTTTATCCGCCTCCATCCAGTCTATTAATTGTTGCCG
GGAAGCTAGAGTAAGTAGTTCGCCAGTTAATAGTTTGCGCAACGTTGTTGCCATCGCTACAGGCATCGTG
GTGTCACGCTCGTCGTTTGGTATGGCTTCATTCAGCTCCGGTTCCCAACGATCAAGGCGAGTTACATGAT
CCCCCATGTTGTGCAAAAAAGCGGTTAGCTCCTTCGGTCCTCCGATCGTTGTCAGAAGTAAGTTGGCCGC
AGTGTTATCACTCATGGTTATGGCAGCACTGCATAATTCTCTTACTGTCATGCCATCCGTAAGATGCTTT
TCTGTGACTGGTGAGTACTCAACCAAGTCATTCTGAGAATAGTGTATGCGGCGACCGAGTTGCTCTTGCC
CGGCGTCAATACGGGATAATACCGCGCCACATAGCAGAACTTTAAAAGTGCTCATCATTGGAAAACGTTC
TTCGGGGCGAAAACTCTCAAGGATCTTACCGCTGTTGAGATCCAGTTCGATGTAACCCACTCGTGCACCC
AACTGATCTTCAGCATCTTTTACTTTCACCAGCGTTTCTGGGTGAGCAAAAACAGGAAGGCAAAATGCCG
CAAAAAAGGGAATAAGGGCGACACGGAAATGTTGAATACTCAT
