Features (pLannotate 1.2.2; 15 found; start..end, strand, type, name):
      3..99      -  promoter       AmpR promoter (fragment): bla
    129..153     -  CDS            KanR (fragment): aminoglycoside phosphotransferase; aph(3')-Ia; confers resistance to kanamycin
    182..297     +  ncRNA          5S rRNA: Accession: RF00001 - 5S ribosomal RNA
    301..341     +  terminator     rrnB T1 terminator (fragment): transcription terminator T1 from the E. coli rrnB gene
    388..421     +  protein_bind   loxP: Cre-mediated recombination occurs in the 8-bp core sequence (GCATACAT). Cre recombinase
    702..721     +  promoter       minimal CMV promoter (fragment): human cytomegalovirus (CMV) immediate early promoter
    802..1380    +  CDS            EPO: EPO_HUMAN - Experimental evidence at protein level: Swiss-Prot protein existence level 1. Hormone involved in the regulation of erythrocyte proliferation and differentiation and the maintenance of a physiological level of circulating erythrocyte mass. Binds to EPOR leading to EPOR dimerization and JAK2 activation thereby activating specific downstream effectors, including STAT1 and STAT3. From Homo sapiens (Human).
   1394..1618    +  polyA_signal   bGH poly(A) signal: bovine growth hormone polyadenylation signal
   2446..2465    +  promoter       minimal CMV promoter (fragment): human cytomegalovirus (CMV) immediate early promoter
   2546..3124    +  CDS            EPO: EPO_HUMAN - Experimental evidence at protein level: Swiss-Prot protein existence level 1. Hormone involved in the regulation of erythrocyte proliferation and differentiation and the maintenance of a physiological level of circulating erythrocyte mass. Binds to EPOR leading to EPOR dimerization and JAK2 activation thereby activating specific downstream effectors, including STAT1 and STAT3. From Homo sapiens (Human).
   3137..3170    +  protein_bind   lox2272: Cre-mediated recombination occurs in the 8-bp core sequence (GGATACTT). lox2272 sites are compatible with each other, but incompatible with loxP or loxN sites (Lee and Saito, 1988). Cre recombinase
   3645..3664    +  CDS            lacZα (fragment): LacZα fragment of β-galactosidase; lacZ fragment
   3689..3706    -  terminator     rrnB T2 terminator (fragment): transcription terminator T2 from the E. coli rrnB gene
   3931..4519    -  rep_origin     ori: high-copy-number ColE1/pMB1/pBR322/pUC origin of replication
   4641..5501    -  CDS            AmpR: β-lactamase; bla; confers resistance to ampicillin, carbenicillin, and related antibiotics
>Addgene plasmid #154829 | pJ204-loxP-100RPU.2-coEPO-BGHpA-cHS4-100RPU.2-coEPO-lox2272 | addgene full sequence | sequence record 308567 | Addgene NGS Result
ATTCTTCCTTTTTCAATATTATTGAAGCATTTATCAGGGTTATTGTCTCATGAGCGGATACATATTTGAA
TGTATTTAGAAAAATAAACAAATAGGGGTCAGTGTTACAACCAATTAACCAATTCTGAACATTATCGCGA
GCCCATTTATACCTGAATATGGCTCATAACACCCCTTGTTTGCCTGGCGGCAGTAGCGCGGTGGTCCCAC
CTGACCCCATGCCGAACTCAGAAGTGAAACGCCGTAGCGCCGATGGTAGTGTGGGGACTCCCCATGCGAG
AGTAGGGAACTGCCAGGCATCAAATAAAACGAAAGGCTCAGTCGAAAGACTGGGCCTTTCGCCCGGGCTA
ATTATGGGGTGTCGCCCTTATTCGACTCAGTCGGTGTATAACTTCGTATAGCATACATTATACGAAGTTA
TAGTCGGTGTTGGGACTTTCCACCTTAGATGACACAGCAATCAGATTTGCTTGCGTGAGAAGATATAGGA
TGACACAGCAATCTAGACTGGGACTTTCCACTGATATTTTGCGCAATTGACCTAATGACACAGCAATAGT
ATGTGGGGCGGGGATCTAACTGGGACTTTCCAAAGGTCTTACCGGAAGTTGTTAGAATGACACAGCAATG
GATTCATATCCTGGGACTTTCCAGTATACTGCTTGCGTGAGAAGATGATCATGGGACTTTCCATGTACAA
AAGGTCTATATAAGCAGAGCTCGTTTAGTGAACCGTCAGATCGCCTAGATACGCCATCCACGCTGTTTTG
ACCTCCATAGAAGACAGACGTCATCGCCACCATGGGAGTGCACGAGTGTCCTGCTTGGCTGTGGCTGCTG
CTGTCCCTGCTGTCTCTGCCTCTGGGACTGCCTGTGCTGGGCGCTCCTCCTAGACTGATCTGCGACTCCC
GGGTGCTGGAAAGATACCTGCTGGAAGCCAAAGAGGCCGAGAACATCACCACCGGCTGCGCCGAGCACTG
CTCCCTGAACGAGAATATCACCGTGCCCGACACCAAAGTGAACTTCTACGCCTGGAAGCGGATGGAAGTG
GGCCAGCAGGCTGTGGAAGTGTGGCAGGGACTGGCTCTGCTGAGCGAGGCTGTGCTGAGAGGACAGGCCC
TGCTCGTGAACTCCTCCCAGCCTTGGGAACCCCTGCAGCTGCACGTGGACAAGGCTGTGTCCGGCCTGAG
ATCCCTGACCACCCTGCTGAGAGCACTGGGAGCCCAGAAAGAGGCCATCTCTCCACCTGACGCCGCCTCT
GCTGCTCCTCTGAGAACCATCACCGCCGACACCTTCAGAAAGCTGTTCCGGGTGTACTCCAACTTCCTGC
GGGGCAAGCTGAAGCTGTACACCGGCGAGGCTTGCCGGACCGGCGATAGATGAAGGTCTGAGTCTGTGCC
TTCTAGTTGCCAGCCATCTGTTGTTTGCCCCTCCCCCGTGCCTTCCTTGACCCTGGAAGGTGCCACTCCC
ACTGTCCTTTCCTAATAAAATGAGGAAATTRCATCGCATTGTCTGAGTAGGTGTCATTCTATTCTGGGGG
GTGGGGTGGGGCAGGACAGCAAGGGGGAGGATTGGGAAGACAATAGCAGGCATGCTGGGGATGCGGTGGG
CTCTATGGATAGGCTTTATTTAAATGGGGACAGCCCCCCCCCAAAGCCCCCAGGGATGTAATTACGTCCC
TCCCCCGCTAGGGGGCAGCAGCGAGCCGCCCGGGGCTCCGCTCCGGTCCGGCGCTCCCCCCGCATCCCCG
AGCCGGCAGCGTGCGGGGACAGCCCGGGCACGGGGAAGGTGGCACGGGATCGCTTTCCTCTGAACGCTTC
TCGCTGCTCTTTGAGCCTGCAGACACCTGGGGGGATACGGGGAAAAAGCTTTAGGCTGAGTGCACGATCG
ATACGTCGCTGATATCATTTAAATGGGGACAGCCCCCCCCCAAAGCCCCCAGGGATGTAATTACGTCCCT
CCCCCGCTAGGGGGCAGCAGCGAGCCGCCCGGGGCTCCGCTCCGGTCCGGCGCTCCCCCCGCATCCCCGA
GCCGGCAGCGTGCGGGGACAGCCCGGGCACGGGGAAGGTGGCACGGGATCGCTTTCCTCTGAACGCTTCT
CGCTGCTCTTTGAGCCTGCAGACACCTGGGGGGATACGGGGAAAAAGCTTTAGGCTGAGTGCACGAACGT
GGATTGGGACTTTCCACCTTAGATGACACAGCAATCAGATTTGCTTGCGTGAGAAGATATAGGATGACAC
AGCAATCTAGACTGGGACTTTCCACTGATATTTTGCGCAATTGACCTAATGACACAGCAATAGTATGTGG
GGCGGGGATCTAACTGGGACTTTCCAAAGGTCTTACCGGAAGTTGTTAGAATGACACAGCAATGGATTCA
TATCCTGGGACTTTCCAGTATACTGCTTGCGTGAGAAGATGATCATGGGACTTTCCATGTACAAAAGGTC
TATATAAGCAGAGCTCGTTTAGTGAACCGTCAGATCGCCTAGATACGCCATCCACGCTGTTTTGACCTCC
ATAGAAGACAGACGTCATCGCCACCATGGGAGTGCACGAGTGTCCTGCTTGGCTGTGGCTGCTGCTGTCC
CTGCTGTCTCTGCCTCTGGGACTGCCTGTGCTGGGCGCTCCTCCTAGACTGATCTGCGACTCCCGGGTGC
TGGAAAGATACCTGCTGGAAGCCAAAGAGGCCGAGAACATCACCACCGGCTGCGCCGAGCACTGCTCCCT
GAACGAGAATATCACCGTGCCCGACACCAAAGTGAACTTCTACGCCTGGAAGCGGATGGAAGTGGGCCAG
CAGGCTGTGGAAGTGTGGCAGGGACTGGCTCTGCTGAGCGAGGCTGTGCTGAGAGGACAGGCCCTGCTCG
TGAACTCCTCCCAGCCTTGGGAACCCCTGCAGCTGCACGTGGACAAGGCTGTGTCCGGCCTGAGATCCCT
GACCACCCTGCTGAGAGCACTGGGAGCCCAGAAAGAGGCCATCTCTCCACCTGACGCCGCCTCTGCTGCT
CCTCTGAGAACCATCACCGCCGACACCTTCAGAAAGCTGTTCCGGGTGTACTCCAACTTCCTGCGGGGCA
AGCTGAAGCTGTACACCGGCGAGGCTTGCCGGACCGGCGATAGATGAAAGCAGCGTATAACTTCGTATAG
GATACTTTATACGAAGTTATACTTGCGTAGTGAGTCGAATAAGGGCGACACAAAATTTATTCTAAATGCA
TAATAAATACTGATAACATCTTATAGTTTGTATTATATTTTGTATTATCGTTGACATGTATAATTTTGAT
ATCAAAAACTGATTTTCCCTTTATTATTTTCGAGATTTATTTTCTTAATTCTCTTTAACAAACTAGAAAT
ATTGTATATACAAAAAATCATAAATAATAGATGAATAGTTTAATTATAGGTGTTCATCAATCGAAAAAGC
AACGTATCTTATTTAAAGTGCGTTGCTTTTTTCTCATTTATAAGGTTAAATAATTCTCATATATCAAGCA
AAGTGACAGGCGCCCTTAAATATTCTGACAAATGCTCTTTCCCTAAACTCCCCCCATAAAAAAACCCGCC
GAAGCGGGTTTTTACGTTATTTGCGGATTAACGATTACTCGTTATCAGAACCGCCCAGGGGGCCCGAGCT
TAAGACTGGCCGTCGTTTTACAACACAGAAAGAGTTTGTAGAAACGCAAAAAGGCCATCCGTCAGGGGCC
TTCTGCTTAGTTTGATGCCTGGCAGTTCCCTACTCTCGCCTTCCGCTTCCTCGCTCACTGACTCGCTGCG
CTCGGTCGTTCGGCTGCGGCGAGCGGTATCAGCTCACTCAAAGGCGGTAATACGGTTATCCACAGAATCA
GGGGATAACGCAGGAAAGAACATGTGAGCAAAAGGCCAGCAAAAGGCCAGGAACCGTAAAAAGGCCGCGT
TGCTGGCGTTTTTCCATAGGCTCCGCCCCCCTGACGAGCATCACAAAAATCGACGCTCAAGTCAGAGGTG
GCGAAACCCGACAGGACTATAAAGATACCAGGCGTTTCCCCCTGGAAGCTCCCTCGTGCGCTCTCCTGTT
CCGACCCTGCCGCTTACCGGATACCTGTCCGCCTTTCTCCCTTCGGGAAGCGTGGCGCTTTCTCATAGCT
CACGCTGTAGGTATCTCAGTTCGGTGTAGGTCGTTCGCTCCAAGCTGGGCTGTGTGCACGAACCCCCCGT
TCAGCCCGACCGCTGCGCCTTATCCGGTAACTATCGTCTTGAGTCCAACCCGGTAAGACACGACTTATCG
CCACTGGCAGCAGCCACTGGTAACAGGATTAGCAGAGCGAGGTATGTAGGCGGTGCTACAGAGTTCTTGA
AGTGGTGGGCTAACTACGGCTACACTAGAAGAACAGTATTTGGTATCTGCGCTCTGCTGAAGCCAGTTAC
CTTCGGAAAAAGAGTTGGTAGCTCTTGATCCGGCAAACAAACCACCGCTGGTAGCGGTGGTTTTTTTGTT
TGCAAGCAGCAGATTACGCGCAGAAAAAAAGGATCTCAAGAAGATCCTTTGATCTTTTCTACGGGGTCTG
ACGCTCAGTGGAACGACGCGCGCGTAACTCACGTTAAGGGATTTTGGTCATGAGCTTGCGCCGTCCCGTC
AAGTCAGCGTAATGCTCTGCTTACCAATGCTTAATCAGTGAGGCACCTATCTCAGCGATCTGTCTATTTC
GTTCATCCATAGTTGCCTGACTCCCCGTCGTGTAGATAACTACGATACGGGAGGGCTTACCATCTGGCCC
CAGCGCTGCGATGATACCGCGAGAACCACGCTCACCGGCTCCGGATTTATCAGCAATAAACCAGCCAGCC
GGAAGGGCCGAGCGCAGAAGTGGTCCTGCAACTTTATCCGCCTCCATCCAGTCTATTAATTGTTGCCGGG
AAGCTAGAGTAAGTAGTTCGCCAGTTAATAGTTTGCGCAACGTTGTTGCCATCGCTACAGGCATCGTGGT
GTCACGCTCGTCGTTTGGTATGGCTTCATTCAGCTCCGGTTCCCAACGATCAAGGCGAGTTACATGATCC
CCCATGTTGTGCAAAAAAGCGGTTAGCTCCTTCGGTCCTCCGATCGTTGTCAGAAGTAAGTTGGCCGCAG
TGTTATCACTCATGGTTATGGCAGCGCTACATAATTCTCTTACTGTCATGCCATCCGTAAGATGCTTTTC
TGTGACTGGTGAGTACTCAACCAAGTCATTCTGAGAATAGTGTATGCGGCGACCGAGTTGCTCTTGCCCG
GCGTCAATACGGGATAATACCGCGCCACATAGCAGAACTTTAAAAGTGCTCATCATTGGAAAACGTTCTT
CGGGGCGAAAACTCTCAAGGATCTTACCGCTGTTGAGATCCAGTTCGATGTAACCCACTCGTGCACCCAA
CTGATCTTCAGCATCTTTTACTTTCACCAGCGTTTCTGGGTGAGCAAAAACAGGAAGGCAAAATGCCGCA
AAAAAGGGAATAAGGGCGACACGGAAATGTTGAATACTCAT
